Addgene plasmid #75515: PRKACA gRNA (BRDN0001144986)
Purpose: 3rd generation lentiviral gRNA plasmid targeting human PRKACA
Depositing lab: John Doench & David Root. Depositing organization: Broad Institute. Publication: Optimized sgRNA design to maximize activity and minimize off-target effects of CRISPR-Cas9. Doench JG, Fusi N, Sullender M, Hegde M, Vaimberg EW, Donovan KF, Smith I, Tothova Z, Wilen C, Orchard R, Virgin HW, Listgarten J, Root DE. Nat Biotechnol. 2016 Jan 18. doi: 10.1038/nbt.3437. PubMed 26780180.
Backbone
  Vector backbone: lentiGuide-Puro
  Backbone manufacturer: Zhang Lab (Addgene plasmid # 52963)
  Vector type: Mammalian Expression, Lentiviral, CRISPR
  Selectable markers: Puromycin
Growth in bacteria
  Bacterial resistance: Ampicillin, 100 μg/mL
  Growth temperature: 37°C
  Growth strain: DH5alpha
  Copy number: High Copy
Gene/Insert
  Gene/Insert name: PRKACA (alt names: PRKACA; NM_001304349.1)
  gRNA/shRNA sequence: TTTGAACGAATCAAGACCCT
  Species: H. sapiens (human)
  Entrez Gene: PRKACA (a.k.a. CAFD1, PKACA, PPNAD4)
  Promoter: hU6
  Cloning method: Unknown
  Sequencing primers: 5′ U6-F; 3′ pS2-R
Terms and licenses: Academic/Nonprofit Terms; Industry Terms: Not Available to Industry
Depositor comments: The gRNA was designed to target the following Genbank reference sequence(s): NM_001304349.1,NM_002730.3,NM_207518.2. Note that this plasmid does NOT contain Cas9. It should be used in conjunction with lentiCas9-Blast (Addgene #52962) or otherwise with cell lines already expressing Cas9. Browse the full kinome gRNA library at http://www.addgene.org/pooled-library/broadgpp-human-kinome/ or visit http://www.broadinstitute.org/rnai/public/ for detailed protocols and information.
How to cite: PRKACA gRNA (BRDN0001144986) was a gift from John Doench & David Root (Addgene plasmid # 75515 ; http://n2t.net/addgene:75515 ; RRID:Addgene_75515)
