[The description below was written by a language model from this plasmid's Addgene catalogue record and the feature table of its GenBank file.]
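Description:
PRKACA gRNA (BRDN0001144986) is a third-generation lentiviral CRISPR guide plasmid built on the lentiGuide-Puro backbone, an 8.3 kb circular construct that delivers a single guide RNA against human PRKACA, the gene for the catalytic alpha subunit of cAMP-dependent protein kinase. In bacteria it is maintained at high copy through a ColE1/pUC-type origin and selected with ampicillin via the beta-lactamase gene. An f1 origin, an SV40 origin and lac/T7/T3 promoter remnants are also carried over from the backbone.

The viral cassette is framed by an RSV promoter-driven truncated HIV-1 5' LTR and a self-inactivating Delta-U3 3' LTR followed by an SV40 polyadenylation signal. The chimeric 5' LTR makes genomic RNA production Tat-independent, while the U3 deletion disables LTR promoter activity after integration. Between the LTRs lie the Psi packaging signal, the Rev response element for nuclear export of the unspliced genome, and the cPPT/CTS, which aids nuclear import in transduced cells. The human U6 RNA polymerase III promoter transcribes the PRKACA-specific spacer fused to the Streptococcus pyogenes Cas9 guide scaffold. A separate EF-1-alpha promoter, including its first intron, drives puromycin N-acetyltransferase so that transduced mammalian cells can be selected with puromycin, and a WPRE enhances expression of that transcript.

The plasmid does not encode Cas9, so it must be paired with a separate Cas9 vector or used in cells that already express the nuclease. The guide was designed against several PRKACA reference transcripts and belongs to a human kinome guide collection associated with work on optimised sgRNA design, making it suited to knockout of PRKACA in human cells.
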