LOCUS       Exported 8323 bp ds-DNA circular SYN 13-MAY-2021
DEFINITION  3rd generation lentiviral gRNA plasmid targeting human PRKACA.
ACCESSION   .
VERSION     .
KEYWORDS    PRKACA gRNA (BRDN0001144986)
SOURCE      synthetic DNA construct
  ORGANISM  synthetic DNA construct
REFERENCE   1 (bases 1 to 8323)
  AUTHORS   Doench JG, Fusi N, Sullender M, Hegde M, Vaimberg EW, Donovan KF,
            Smith I, Tothova Z, Wilen C, Orchard R, Virgin HW, Listgarten J,
            Root DE
  TITLE     Optimized sgRNA design to maximize activity and minimize off-target
            effects of CRISPR-Cas9.
  JOURNAL   Nat Biotechnol. 2016 Jan 18. doi: 10.1038/nbt.3437.
  PUBMED    26780180
REFERENCE   2 (bases 1 to 8323)
  AUTHORS   .
  TITLE     Direct Submission
  JOURNAL   Exported May 13, 2021 from SnapGene Server 1.1.58
            http://www.snapgene.com
FEATURES             Location/Qualifiers
     source          1..8323
                     /organism="synthetic DNA construct"
                     /mol_type="other DNA"
     promoter        87..1265
                     /label=EF-1-alpha promoter
                     /note="strong constitutive promoter for human elongation
                     factor EF-1-alpha"
     intron          318..1256
                     /label=EF-1-alpha intron A
                     /note="intron upstream of the start codon of human
                     EF-1-alpha"
     primer_bind     1213..1233
                     /label=EF1a-F
                     /note="Human elongation factor-1a promoter, forward primer"
     CDS             1278..1877
                     /codon_start=1
                     /gene="pac from Streptomyces alboniger"
                     /product="puromycin N-acetyltransferase"
                     /label=PuroR
                     /note="confers resistance to puromycin"
                     /translation="MTEYKPTVRLATRDDVPRAVRTLAAAFADYPATRHTVDPDRHIER
                     VTELQELFLTRVGLDIGKVWVADDGAAVAVWTTPESVEAGAVFAEIGPRMAELSGSRLA
                     AQQQMEGLLAPHRPKEPAWFLATVGVSPDHQGKGLGSAVVLPGVEAAERAGVPAFLETS
                     APRNLPFYERLGFTVTADVEVPEGPRTWCMTRKPGA"
     primer_bind     complement(1278..1297)
                     /label=Puro-R
                     /note="Puromycin resistance gene, reverse primer. Also
                     called puro-variant-R"
     primer_bind     1774..1794
                     /label=Puro-F
                     /note="Puromycin resistance gene, forward primer"
     misc_feature    1893..2481
                     /label=WPRE
                     /note="woodchuck hepatitis virus posttranscriptional
                     regulatory element"
     primer_bind     complement(1946..1966)
                     /label=WPRE-R
                     /note="WPRE, reverse primer"
     CDS             complement(2364..2375)
                     /codon_start=1
                     /product="Factor Xa recognition and cleavage site"
                     /label=Factor Xa site
                     /translation="IEGR"
     LTR             2553..2786
                     /label=3' LTR (Delta-U3)
                     /note="self-inactivating 3' long terminal repeat (LTR) from
                     HIV-1"
     polyA_signal    2864..2985
                     /label=SV40 poly(A) signal
                     /note="SV40 polyadenylation signal"
     primer_bind     complement(2901..2920)
                     /label=SV40pA-R
                     /note="SV40 polyA, reverse primer"
     primer_bind     2955..2974
                     /label=EBV-rev
                     /note="SV40 polyA terminator, reverse primer"
     rep_origin      3025..3160
                     /label=SV40 ori
                     /note="SV40 origin of replication"
     primer_bind     3087..3106
                     /label=SV40pro-F
                     /note="SV40 promoter/origin, forward primer"
     primer_bind     complement(3180..3199)
                     /label=T7
                     /note="T7 promoter, forward primer"
     promoter        complement(3181..3199)
                     /label=T7 promoter
                     /note="promoter for bacteriophage T7 RNA polymerase"
     primer_bind     complement(3209..3226)
                     /label=M13 Forward
                     /note="In lacZ gene. Also called M13-F20 or M13 (-21)
                     Forward"
     primer_bind     complement(3209..3225)
                     /label=M13 fwd
                     /note="common sequencing primer, one of multiple similar
                     variants"
     primer_bind     complement(3218..3240)
                     /label=M13/pUC Forward
                     /note="In lacZ gene"
     rep_origin      3367..3822
                     /direction=RIGHT
                     /label=f1 ori
                     /note="f1 bacteriophage origin of replication; arrow
                     indicates direction of (+) strand synthesis"
     primer_bind     complement(3454..3473)
                     /label=F1ori-R
                     /note="F1 origin, reverse primer"
     primer_bind     3664..3685
                     /label=F1ori-F
                     /note="F1 origin, forward primer"
     promoter        3848..3952
                     /gene="bla"
                     /label=AmpR promoter
     CDS             3953..4813
                     /codon_start=1
                     /gene="bla"
                     /product="beta-lactamase"
                     /label=AmpR
                     /note="confers resistance to ampicillin, carbenicillin, and
                     related antibiotics"
                     /translation="MSIQHFRVALIPFFAAFCLPVFAHPETLVKVKDAEDQLGARVGYI
                     ELDLNSGKILESFRPEERFPMMSTFKVLLCGAVLSRIDAGQEQLGRRIHYSQNDLVEYS
                     PVTEKHLTDGMTVRELCSAAITMSDNTAANLLLTTIGGPKELTAFLHNMGDHVTRLDRW
                     EPELNEAIPNDERDTTMPVAMATTLRKLLTGELLTLASRQQLIDWMEADKVAGPLLRSA
                     LPAGWFIADKSGAGERGSRGIIAALGPDGKPSRIVVIYTTGSQATMDERNRQIAEIGAS
                     LIKHW"
     primer_bind     complement(4171..4190)
                     /label=Amp-R
                     /note="Ampicillin resistance gene, reverse primer"
     rep_origin      4984..5572
                     /direction=RIGHT
                     /label=ori
                     /note="high-copy-number ColE1/pMB1/pBR322/pUC origin of
                     replication"
     primer_bind     5473..5492
                     /label=pBR322ori-F
                     /note="pBR322 origin, forward primer"
     primer_bind     5726..5743
                     /label=L4440
                     /note="L4440 vector, forward primer"
     protein_bind    5860..5881
                     /label=CAP binding site
                     /bound_moiety="E. coli catabolite activator protein"
                     /note="CAP binding activates transcription in the presence
                     of cAMP."
     promoter        5896..5926
                     /label=lac promoter
                     /note="promoter for the E. coli lac operon"
     protein_bind    5934..5950
                     /label=lac operator
                     /bound_moiety="lac repressor encoded by lacI"
                     /note="The lac repressor binds to the lac operator to
                     inhibit transcription in E. coli. This inhibition can be
                     relieved by adding lactose or
                     isopropyl-beta-D-thiogalactopyranoside (IPTG)."
     primer_bind     5939..5961
                     /label=M13/pUC Reverse
                     /note="In lacZ gene"
     primer_bind     5958..5974
                     /label=M13 rev
                     /note="common sequencing primer, one of multiple similar
                     variants"
     primer_bind     5958..5974
                     /label=M13 Reverse
                     /note="In lacZ gene. Also called M13-rev"
     primer_bind     5993..6013
                     /label=T3
                     /note="T3 promoter, forward primer"
     promoter        5995..6013
                     /label=T3 promoter
                     /note="promoter for bacteriophage T3 RNA polymerase"
     promoter        6041..6267
                     /label=RSV promoter
                     /note="Rous sarcoma virus enhancer/promoter"
     LTR             6268..6448
                     /label=5' LTR (truncated)
                     /note="truncated 5' long terminal repeat (LTR) from HIV-1"
     misc_feature    6495..6620
                     /label=HIV-1 Psi
                     /note="packaging signal of human immunodeficiency virus
                     type 1"
     misc_feature    7113..7346
                     /label=RRE
                     /note="The Rev response element (RRE) of HIV-1 allows for
                     Rev-dependent mRNA export from the nucleus to the
                     cytoplasm."
     CDS             7531..7575
                     /codon_start=1
                     /product="antigenic peptide corresponding to amino acids
                     655 to 669 of the HIV envelope protein gp41 (Lutje Hulsik
                     et al., 2013)"
                     /label=gp41 peptide
                     /note="recognized by the 2H10 single-chain llama nanobody"
                     /translation="KNEQELLELDKWASL"
     promoter        7753..7993
                     /label=U6 promoter
                     /note="RNA polymerase III promoter for human U6 snRNA"
     primer_bind     7753..7773
                     /label=hU6-F
                     /note="Human U6 promoter, forward primer"
     primer_bind     7924..7943
                     /label=LKO.1 5'
                     /note="Human U6 promoter, forward primer"
     misc_RNA        8023..8098
                     /label=gRNA scaffold
                     /note="guide RNA scaffold for the Streptococcus pyogenes
                     CRISPR/Cas9 system"
     misc_feature    8154..8271
                     /label=cPPT/CTS
                     /note="central polypurine tract and central termination
                     sequence of HIV-1"
ORIGIN
        1 cccgggtgca aagatggata aagttttaaa cagagaggaa tctttgcagc taatggacct
       61 tctaggtctt gaaaggagtg ggaattggct ccggtgcccg tcagtgggca gagcgcacat
      121 cgcccacagt ccccgagaag ttggggggag gggtcggcaa ttgatccggt gcctagagaa
      181 ggtggcgcgg ggtaaactgg gaaagtgatg tcgtgtactg gctccgcctt tttcccgagg
      241 gtgggggaga accgtatata agtgcagtag tcgccgtgaa cgttcttttt cgcaacgggt
      301 ttgccgccag aacacaggta agtgccgtgt gtggttcccg cgggcctggc ctctttacgg
      361 gttatggccc ttgcgtgcct tgaattactt ccacctggct gcagtacgtg attcttgatc
      421 ccgagcttcg ggttggaagt gggtgggaga gttcgaggcc ttgcgcttaa ggagcccctt
      481 cgcctcgtgc ttgagttgag gcctggcctg ggcgctgggg ccgccgcgtg cgaatctggt
      541 ggcaccttcg cgcctgtctc gctgctttcg ataagtctct agccatttaa aatttttgat
      601 gacctgctgc gacgcttttt ttctggcaag atagtcttgt aaatgcgggc caagatctgc
      661 acactggtat ttcggttttt ggggccgcgg gcggcgacgg ggcccgtgcg tcccagcgca
      721 catgttcggc gaggcggggc ctgcgagcgc ggccaccgag aatcggacgg gggtagtctc
      781 aagctggccg gcctgctctg gtgcctggcc tcgcgccgcc gtgtatcgcc ccgccctggg
      841 cggcaaggct ggcccggtcg gcaccagttg cgtgagcgga aagatggccg cttcccggcc
      901 ctgctgcagg gagctcaaaa tggaggacgc ggcgctcggg agagcgggcg ggtgagtcac
      961 ccacacaaag gaaaagggcc tttccgtcct cagccgtcgc ttcatgtgac tccacggagt
     1021 accgggcgcc gtccaggcac ctcgattagt tctcgagctt ttggagtacg tcgtctttag
     1081 gttgggggga ggggttttat gcgatggagt ttccccacac tgagtgggtg gagactgaag
     1141 ttaggccagc ttggcacttg atgtaattct ccttggaatt tgcccttttt gagtttggat
     1201 cttggttcat tctcaagcct cagacagtgg ttcaaagttt ttttcttcca tttcaggtgt
     1261 cgtgacgtac ggccaccatg accgagtaca agcccacggt gcgcctcgcc acccgcgacg
     1321 acgtccccag ggccgtacgc accctcgccg ccgcgttcgc cgactacccc gccacgcgcc
     1381 acaccgtcga tccggaccgc cacatcgagc gggtcaccga gctgcaagaa ctcttcctca
     1441 cgcgcgtcgg gctcgacatc ggcaaggtgt gggtcgcgga cgacggcgcc gccgtggcgg
     1501 tctggaccac gccggagagc gtcgaagcgg gggcggtgtt cgccgagatc ggcccgcgca
     1561 tggccgagtt gagcggttcc cggctggccg cgcagcaaca gatggaaggc ctcctggcgc
     1621 cgcaccggcc caaggagccc gcgtggttcc tggccaccgt cggagtctcg cccgaccacc
     1681 agggcaaggg tctgggcagc gccgtcgtgc tccccggagt ggaggcggcc gagcgcgccg
     1741 gggtgcccgc cttcctggag acctccgcgc cccgcaacct ccccttctac gagcggctcg
     1801 gcttcaccgt caccgccgac gtcgaggtgc ccgaaggacc gcgcacctgg tgcatgaccc
     1861 gcaagcccgg tgcctgaacg cgttaagtcg acaatcaacc tctggattac aaaatttgtg
     1921 aaagattgac tggtattctt aactatgttg ctccttttac gctatgtgga tacgctgctt
     1981 taatgccttt gtatcatgct attgcttccc gtatggcttt cattttctcc tccttgtata
     2041 aatcctggtt gctgtctctt tatgaggagt tgtggcccgt tgtcaggcaa cgtggcgtgg
     2101 tgtgcactgt gtttgctgac gcaaccccca ctggttgggg cattgccacc acctgtcagc
     2161 tcctttccgg gactttcgct ttccccctcc ctattgccac ggcggaactc atcgccgcct
     2221 gccttgcccg ctgctggaca ggggctcggc tgttgggcac tgacaattcc gtggtgttgt
     2281 cggggaaatc atcgtccttt ccttggctgc tcgcctgtgt tgccacctgg attctgcgcg
     2341 ggacgtcctt ctgctacgtc ccttcggccc tcaatccagc ggaccttcct tcccgcggcc
     2401 tgctgccggc tctgcggcct cttccgcgtc ttcgccttcg ccctcagacg agtcggatct
     2461 ccctttgggc cgcctccccg cgtcgacttt aagaccaatg acttacaagg cagctgtaga
     2521 tcttagccac tttttaaaag aaaagggggg actggaaggg ctaattcact cccaacgaag
     2581 acaagatctg ctttttgctt gtactgggtc tctctggtta gaccagatct gagcctggga
     2641 gctctctggc taactaggga acccactgct taagcctcaa taaagcttgc cttgagtgct
     2701 tcaagtagtg tgtgcccgtc tgttgtgtga ctctggtaac tagagatccc tcagaccctt
     2761 ttagtcagtg tggaaaatct ctagcagtac gtatagtagt tcatgtcatc ttattattca
     2821 gtatttataa cttgcaaaga aatgaatatc agagagtgag aggaacttgt ttattgcagc
     2881 ttataatggt tacaaataaa gcaatagcat cacaaatttc acaaataaag catttttttc
     2941 actgcattct agttgtggtt tgtccaaact catcaatgta tcttatcatg tctggctcta
     3001 gctatcccgc ccctaactcc gcccatcccg cccctaactc cgcccagttc cgcccattct
     3061 ccgccccatg gctgactaat tttttttatt tatgcagagg ccgaggccgc ctcggcctct
     3121 gagctattcc agaagtagtg aggaggcttt tttggaggcc tagggacgta cccaattcgc
     3181 cctatagtga gtcgtattac gcgcgctcac tggccgtcgt tttacaacgt cgtgactggg
     3241 aaaaccctgg cgttacccaa cttaatcgcc ttgcagcaca tccccctttc gccagctggc
     3301 gtaatagcga agaggcccgc accgatcgcc cttcccaaca gttgcgcagc ctgaatggcg
     3361 aatgggnnnn nnnnnnnnnn nnnnnnnnnn nnnnnnnnnn nnnnnnnnnn nnnnnnnnnn
     3421 nnnnnnnnnn nnnnnnnnnn nnnnnnnnnn nnnnnnnnnn nnnnnnnnnn nnnnnnnnnn
     3481 nnnnnnnnnn cnnnnnnnnn nnnnnnnnnn nnnnnnnnnn nnnnnnnnnn nnnnnnnnnn
     3541 nnnnnnnnnn nnnnnnnnnn nnnnnnnnnn nnnnnnnnnn nnannnnnnn nnnnnnnnnn
     3601 nnnnnnnnnn nnnnnnnnnn nnnnnnnnnn nncctttgac gttggagtcc acgttcttta
     3661 atagtggact cttgttccaa actggaacaa cactcaaccc tatctcggtc tattcttttg
     3721 atttataagg gattttgccg atttcggcct attggttaaa aaatgagctg atttaacaaa
     3781 aatttaacgc gaattttaac aaaatattaa cgcttacaat ttaggtggca cttttcgggg
     3841 aaatgtgcgc ggaaccccta tttgtttatt tttctaaata cattcaaata tgtatccgct
     3901 catgagacaa taaccctgat aaatgcttca ataatattga aaaaggaaga gtatgagtat
     3961 tcaacatttc cgtgtcgccc ttattccctt ttttgcggca ttttgccttc ctgtttttgc
     4021 tcacccagaa acgctggtga aagtaaaaga tgctgaagat cagttgggtg cacgagtggg
     4081 ttacatcgaa ctggatctca acagcggtaa gatccttgag agttttcgcc ccgaagaacg
     4141 ttttccaatg atgagcactt ttaaagttct gctatgtggc gcggtattat cccgtattga
     4201 cgccgggcaa gagcaactcg gtcgccgcat acactattct cagaatgact tggttgagta
     4261 ctcaccagtc acagaaaagc atcttacgga tggcatgaca gtaagagaat tatgcagtgc
     4321 tgccataacc atgagtgata acactgcggc caacttactt ctgacaacga tcggaggacc
     4381 gaaggagcta accgcttttt tgcacaacat gggggatcat gtaactcgcc ttgatcgttg
     4441 ggaaccggag ctgaatgaag ccataccaaa cgacgagcgt gacaccacga tgcctgtagc
     4501 aatggcaaca acgttgcgca aactattaac tggcgaacta cttactctag cttcccggca
     4561 acaattaata gactggatgg aggcggataa agttgcagga ccacttctgc gctcggccct
     4621 tccggctggc tggtttattg ctgataaatc tggagccggt gagcgtgggt ctcgcggtat
     4681 cattgcagca ctggggccag atggtaagcc ctcccgtatc gtagttatct acacgacggg
     4741 gagtcaggca actatggatg aacgaaatag acagatcgct gagataggtg cctcactgat
     4801 taagcattgg taactgtcag accaagttta ctcatatata ctttagattg atttaaaact
     4861 tcatttttaa tttaaaagga tctaggtgaa gatccttttt gataatctca tgaccaaaat
     4921 cccttaacgt gagttttcgt tccactgagc gtcagacccc gtagaaaaga tcaaaggatc
     4981 ttcttgagat cctttttttc tgcgcgtaat ctgctgcttg caaacaaaaa aaccaccgct
     5041 accagcggtg gtttgtttgc cggatcaaga gctaccaact ctttttccga aggtaactgg
     5101 cttcagcaga gcgcagatac caaatactgt tcttctagtg tagccgtagt taggccacca
     5161 cttcaagaac tctgtagcac cgcctacata cctcgctctg ctaatcctgt taccagtggc
     5221 tgctgccagt ggcgataagt cgtgtcttac cgggttggac tcaagacgat agttaccgga
     5281 taaggcgcag cggtcgggct gaacgggggg ttcgtgcaca cagcccagct tggagcgaac
     5341 gacctacacc gaactgagat acctacagcg tgagctatga gaaagcgcca cgcttcccga
     5401 agggagaaag gcggacaggt atccggtaag cggcagggtc ggaacaggag agcgcacgag
     5461 ggagcttcca gggggaaacg cctggtatct ttatagtcct gtcgggtttc gccacctctg
     5521 acttgagcgt cgatttttgt gatgctcgtc aggggggcgg agcctatgga aaaacgccag
     5581 caacgcggcc tttttacggt tcctggcctt ttgctggcct tttgctcaca tgttctttcc
     5641 tgcgttatcc cctgattctg tggataaccg tattaccgcc tttgagtgag ctgataccgc
     5701 tcgccgcagc cgaacgaccg agcgcagcga gtcagtgagc gaggaagcgg aagagcgccc
     5761 aatacgcaaa ccgcctctcc ccgcgcgttg gccgattcat taatgcagct ggcacgacag
     5821 gtttcccgac tggaaagcgg gcagtgagcg caacgcaatt aatgtgagtt agctcactca
     5881 ttaggcaccc caggctttac actttatgct tccggctcgt atgttgtgtg gaattgtgag
     5941 cggataacaa tttcacacag gaaacagcta tgaccatgat tacgccaagc gcgcaattaa
     6001 ccctcactaa agggaacaaa agctggagct gcaagcttaa tgtagtctta tgcaatactc
     6061 ttgtagtctt gcaacatggt aacgatgagt tagcaacatg ccttacaagg agagaaaaag
     6121 caccgtgcat gccgattggt ggaagtaagg tggtacgatc gtgccttatt aggaaggcaa
     6181 cagacgggtc tgacatggat tggacgaacc actgaattgc cgcattgcag agatattgta
     6241 tttaagtgcc tagctcgata cataaacggg tctctctggt tagaccagat ctgagcctgg
     6301 gagctctctg gctaactagg gaacccactg cttaagcctc aataaagctt gccttgagtg
     6361 cttcaagtag tgtgtgcccg tctgttgtgt gactctggta actagagatc cctcagaccc
     6421 ttttagtcag tgtggaaaat ctctagcagt ggcgcccgaa cagggacttg aaagcgaaag
     6481 ggaaaccaga ggagctctct cgacgcagga ctcggcttgc tgaagcgcgc acggcaagag
     6541 gcgaggggcg gcgactggtg agtacgccaa aaattttgac tagcggaggc tagaaggaga
     6601 gagatgggtg cgagagcgtc agtattaagc gggggagaat tagatcgcga tgggaaaaaa
     6661 ttcggttaag gccaggggga aagaaaaaat ataaattaaa acatatagta tgggcaagca
     6721 gggagctaga acgattcgca gttaatcctg gcctgttaga aacatcagaa ggctgtagac
     6781 aaatactggg acagctacaa ccatcccttc agacaggatc agaagaactt agatcattat
     6841 ataatacagt agcaaccctc tattgtgtgc atcaaaggat agagataaaa gacaccaagg
     6901 aagctttaga caagatagag gaagagcaaa acaaaagtaa gaccaccgca cagcaagcgg
     6961 ccgctgatct tcagacctgg aggaggagat atgagggaca attggagaag tgaattatat
     7021 aaatataaag tagtaaaaat tgaaccatta ggagtagcac ccaccaaggc aaagagaaga
     7081 gtggtgcaga gagaaaaaag agcagtggga ataggagctt tgttccttgg gttcttggga
     7141 gcagcaggaa gcactatggg cgcagcgtca atgacgctga cggtacaggc cagacaatta
     7201 ttgtctggta tagtgcagca gcagaacaat ttgctgaggg ctattgaggc gcaacagcat
     7261 ctgttgcaac tcacagtctg gggcatcaag cagctccagg caagaatcct ggctgtggaa
     7321 agatacctaa aggatcaaca gctcctgggg atttggggtt gctctggaaa actcatttgc
     7381 accactgctg tgccttggaa tgctagttgg agtaataaat ctctggaaca gatttggaat
     7441 cacacgacct ggatggagtg ggacagagaa attaacaatt acacaagctt aatacactcc
     7501 ttaattgaag aatcgcaaaa ccagcaagaa aagaatgaac aagaattatt ggaattagat
     7561 aaatgggcaa gtttgtggaa ttggtttaac ataacaaatt ggctgtggta tataaaatta
     7621 ttcataatga tagtaggagg cttggtaggt ttaagaatag tttttgctgt actttctata
     7681 gtgaatagag ttaggcaggg atattcacca ttatcgtttc agacccacct cccaaccccg
     7741 aggggaccca gagagggcct atttcccatg attccttcat atttgcatat acgatacaag
     7801 gctgttagag agataattag aattaatttg actgtaaaca caaagatatt agtacaaaat
     7861 acgtgacgta gaaagtaata atttcttggg tagtttgcag ttttaaaatt atgttttaaa
     7921 atggactatc atatgcttac cgtaacttga aagtatttcg atttcttggc tttatatatc
     7981 ttgtggaaag gacgaaacac cgtttgaacg aatcaagacc ctgttttaga gctagaaata
     8041 gcaagttaaa ataaggctag tccgttatca acttgaaaaa gtggcaccga gtcggtgctt
     8101 ttttaagctt ggcgtaacta gatcttgaga caaatggcag tattcatcca caattttaaa
     8161 agaaaagggg ggattggggg gtacagtgca ggggaaagaa tagtagacat aatagcaaca
     8221 gacatacaaa ctaaagaatt acaaaaacaa attacaaaaa ttcaaaattt tcgggtttat
     8281 tacagggaca gcagagatcc actttggcgc cggctcgagg ggg
//
