>Addgene plasmid #75515 | PRKACA gRNA (BRDN0001144986) | depositor partial sequence | sequence record 142975 | Target Sequence
TTTGAACGAATCAAGACCCT
