>Addgene plasmid #75515 | PRKACA gRNA (BRDN0001144986) | addgene partial sequence | sequence record 184033 | hU6-F
AGAAAGTAATAATTTCTTGGGTAGTTTGCAGTTTTAAAATTATGTTTTAAAATGGACTATCATATGCTTA
CCGTAACTTGAAAGTATTTCGATTTCTTGGCTTTATATATCTTGTGGAAAGGACGAAACACCGTTTGAAC
GAATCAAGACCCTGTTTTAGAGCTAGAAATAGCAAGTTAAAATAAGGCTAGTCCGTTATCAACTTGAAAA
AGTGGCACCGAGTCGGTGCTTTTTTAAGCTTGGCGTAACTAGATCTTGAGACAAATGGCAGTATTCATCC
ACAATTTTAAAAGAAAAGGGGGGATTGGGGGGTACAGTGCAGGGGAAAGAATAGTAGACATAATAGCAAC
AGACATACAAACTAAAGAATTACAAAAACAAATTACAAAAATTCAAAATTTTCGGGTTTATTACAGGGAC
AGCAGAGATCCACTTTGGCGCCGGCTCGAGGGGGCCCGGGTGCAAAGATGGATAAAGTTTTAAACAGAGA
GGAATCTTTGCAGCTAATGGACCTTCTAGGTCTTGAAAGGAGTGGGAATTGGCTCCGGTGCCCGTCAGTG
GGCAGAGCGC
